Addgene plasmid #22740: pCR-Myt1NB580
Depositing lab: Lynn Hudson. Depositing organization: National Institute of Neurological Disorders and Strokes (NINDS).
Backbone
  Vector backbone: pCR-Blunt II TOPO
  Backbone size w/o insert (bp): 3500
  Vector type: PCR cloning vector
  Selectable markers: Zeocin
Growth in bacteria
  Bacterial resistance: Kanamycin, 50 μg/mL
  Growth temperature: 37°C
  Growth strain: DH5alpha
  Growth instructions: DH5 alpha. Standard growing conditons
  Copy number: High Copy
Gene/Insert
  Gene/Insert name: Myelin Transcription Factor 1 (alt name: Myt1)
  Species: M. musculus (mouse)
  Insert size (bp): 580
  Entrez Gene: Myt1 (a.k.a. Nzf2, Nzf2a, Nzf2b, Nztf2)
  Cloning method: TOPO Cloning; 5′ cloning site TOPO (not destroyed); 3′ cloning site TOPO (not destroyed)
  Sequencing primers: 5′ SP6; 3′ T7 promoter
Resource information
  A portion of this plasmid was derived from a plasmid made by: DNA cloned within Hudson lab
Terms and licenses: Academic/Nonprofit Terms; Industry Terms: Not Available to Industry
Depositor comments: 580bp Myt1 insert can be released with EcoRI. This is the 580bp cDNA probe for Northern blots. Paper is in preparation. Tentatively titled "The Myelin Transcription Factor 1 (Myt1) is Essential for Neural Development"
How to cite: pCR-Myt1NB580 was a gift from Lynn Hudson (Addgene plasmid # 22740 ; http://n2t.net/addgene:22740 ; RRID:Addgene_22740)
