[The description below was written by a language model from this plasmid's Addgene catalogue record and pLannotate feature annotations shown in this document.]
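Description:
pCR-Myt1NB580 is a bacterial PCR cloning plasmid built on the pCR-Blunt II TOPO backbone (about 3.5 kb) that carries a 580 bp cDNA fragment of mouse Myelin Transcription Factor 1 (Myt1, also known as Nzf2), giving a total of roughly 4.1 kb. It replicates in E. coli from a high-copy ColE1/pUC-type origin and is selected with kanamycin through the Tn5-derived NeoR/KanR aminoglycoside phosphotransferase gene. A Sh ble (BleoR) cassette behind a bla promoter fragment additionally provides Zeocin resistance. The backbone retains the usual lac regulatory elements (CAP site, lac promoter and operator) upstream of a lacZα–ccdB fusion. In this vector family, insertion of a blunt PCR product disrupts expression of the lethal CcdB gyrase poison, so only recombinants survive in standard strains.

The Myt1 fragment was introduced by TOPO cloning and is annotated as a partial coding sequence lying on the reverse strand relative to the lac promoter, between opposing SP6 and T7 bacteriophage promoters. In this orientation the T7 promoter reads in the same direction as the Myt1 coding strand and SP6 in the opposite direction. These sites also serve as sequencing primer positions. There is no eukaryotic promoter or tag, so the plasmid is not an expression construct. According to the depositor, the insert can be released with EcoRI and serves as the 580 bp cDNA probe for detecting Myt1 transcripts on Northern blots, in the context of studies on the role of Myt1 in neural development.
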