Features (pLannotate 1.2.2; 15 found; start..end, strand, type, name):
      2..94      +  CDS            lacI (fragment): lac repressor; lacI; The lac repressor binds to the lac operator to inhibit transcription in E. coli. This inhibition can be relieved by adding lactose or isopropyl-β-D-thiogalactopyranoside (IPTG).
    107..128     +  protein_bind   CAP binding site: CAP binding activates transcription in the presence of cAMP. E. coli catabolite activator protein
    143..173     +  promoter       lac promoter: promoter for the E. coli lac operon
    181..197     +  protein_bind   lac operator: The lac repressor binds to the lac operator to inhibit transcription in E. coli. This inhibition can be relieved by adding lactose or isopropyl-β-D-thiogalactopyranoside (IPTG). lac repressor encoded by lacI
    239..257     +  promoter       SP6 promoter: promoter for bacteriophage SP6 RNA polymerase
    338..916     -  CDS            Myt1 (fragment): MYT1_MOUSE - Also known as Kiaa0835, Nzf2. Experimental evidence at protein level: Swiss-Prot protein existence level 1. Binds to the promoter region of genes encoding proteolipid proteins of the central nervous system. May play a role in the development of neurons and oligodendroglia in the CNS. May regulate a critical transition point in oligodendrocyte lineage development by modulating oligodendrocyte progenitor proliferation relative to terminal differentiation and up-regulation of myelin gene transcription (By similarity). From Mus musculus (Mouse).
    987..1005    -  promoter       T7 promoter: promoter for bacteriophage T7 RNA polymerase
   1008..1155    +  CDS            lacZα (fragment): LacZα fragment of β-galactosidase; lacZ fragment
   1165..1468    +  CDS            ccdB (fragment): CcdB, a bacterial toxin that poisons DNA gyrase; ccdB; Plasmids containing the ccdB gene cannot be propagated in standard E. coli strains.
   1516..1785    +  CDS            tnpA (fragment): TN5P_ECOLX - Also known as tnp. Experimental evidence at protein level: Swiss-Prot protein existence level 1. Mediates transposition of transposon Tn5 by a 'cut and paste' mechanism. First, the monomeric transposase binds the 19 bp inverted DNA repeats flanking the transposon. Then, dimerization of the DNA- bound transposase creates a synaptic DNA complex. After nicking of the first DNA strand, excision of the transposon proceeds through a series of intermediates. The transposase then mediates the insertion of the transposon at a new site by strand transfer. The activity of the wild- type tran
   1817..2611    +  CDS            NeoR/KanR: aminoglycoside phosphotransferase from Tn5; aph(3')-II (or nptII); confers resistance to neomycin, kanamycin, and G418 (Geneticin®)
   2632..2683    -  misc_feature   bom (fragment): basis of mobility region from pBR322
   2710..2798    +  promoter       AmpR promoter (fragment): bla
   2818..3192    +  CDS            BleoR: antibiotic-binding protein; Sh ble from Streptoalloteichus hindustanus; confers resistance to bleomycin, phleomycin, and Zeocin™
   3330..3918    +  rep_origin     ori: high-copy-number ColE1/pMB1/pBR322/pUC origin of replication
>Addgene plasmid #22740 | pCR-Myt1NB580 | depositor full sequence | sequence record 10403 | Author sequence
AGCGCCCAATACGCAAACCGCCTCTCCCCGCGCGTTGGCCGATTCATTAATGCAGCTGGCACGACAGGTT
TCCCGACTGGAAAGCGGGCAGTGAGCGCAACGCAATTAATGTGAGTTAGCTCACTCATTAGGCACCCCAG
GCTTTACACTTTATGCTTCCGGCTCGTATGTTGTGTGGAATTGTGAGCGGATAACAATTTCACACAGGAA
ACAGCTATGACCATGATTACGCCAAGCTATTTAGGTGACACTATAGAATACTCAAGCTATGCATCAAGCT
TGGTACCGAGCTCGGATCCACTAGTAACGGCCGCCAGTGTGCTGGAATTCGCCCTTCAGCTTGCTTGATC
GTTTCCAGAAGGCCTTTGTTCTCCGGATTCTGGTAGCAGTCCTGATTGGAGTACATGTCAGTGAGGGTGT
TCACATAGGCGTCGAAATTCTGTTCACATATTGGTTCCATGTGTGGAAGGCGAATATTGGCAAGACTTTG
GATGAGGGCTTGGCTAAGCCCGGACAATTCCAGAAACAGGGCCTCATTCTGCTCCTCAATGAGCTTGTTC
TCCTCCTCGATGTTCTTCAGGTTCCTCTCCATGGACGAGATCTGAGACTGCAGCTGCACCATGGCAGCCT
CCATTCCGGAATTGGACTCATTTAAGTCTCGTATCTCCTGATTTAGCTGCTTGATCTCCTCATCATTCTC
CAGCACATCACTTGTCTTGAACTTTGGGCTGAGAATCTCATCCCCTGAGAGTTTTCCTTTCTTTCCAGCA
AAGGTTGCTCTGGGACAGCCAGACAAACTTCGGTGGGTGAGGAAACTGCCGTTGGCATGGCCAGAGCCGT
CGCAACCTGGGGTGGGGCAAGTAGGGCCCTCATTCTTCAGCGACTTCCACGAGAAAGATGAACCATTGAG
AGCTCCAAGGGCGAATTCTGCAGATATCCATCACACTGGCGGCCGCTCGAGCATGCATCTAGAGGGCCCA
ATTCGCCCTATAGTGAGTCGTATTACAATTCACTGGCCGTCGTTTTACAACGTCGTGACTGGGAAAACCC
TGGCGTTACCCAACTTAATCGCCTTGCAGCACATCCCCCTTTCGCCAGCTGGCGTAATAGCGAAGAGGCC
CGCACCGATCGCCCTTCCCAACAGTTGCGCAGCCTATACGTACGGCAGTTTAAGGTTTACACCTATAAAA
GAGAGAGCCGTTATCGTCTGTTTGTGGATGTACAGAGTGATATTATTGACACGCCGGGGCGACGGATGGT
GATCCCCCTGGCCAGTGCACGTCTGCTGTCAGATAAAGTCTCCCGTGAACTTTACCCGGTGGTGCATATC
GGGGATGAAAGCTGGCGCATGATGACCACCGATATGGCCAGTGTGCCGGTCTCCGTTATCGGGGAAGAAG
TGGCTGATCTCAGCCACCGCGAAAATGACATCAAAAACGCCATTAACCTGATGTTCTGGGGAATATAAAT
GTCAGGCATGAGATTATCAAAAAGGATCTTCACCTAGATCCTTTTCACGTAGAAAGCCAGTCCGCAGAAA
CGGTGCTGACCCCGGATGAATGTCAGCTACTGGGCTATCTGGACAAGGGAAAACGCAAGCGCAAAGAGAA
AGCAGGTAGCTTGCAGTGGGCTTACATGGCGATAGCTAGACTGGGCGGTTTTATGGACAGCAAGCGAACC
GGAATTGCCAGCTGGGGCGCCCTCTGGTAAGGTTGGGAAGCCCTGCAAAGTAAACTGGATGGCTTTCTCG
CCGCCAAGGATCTGATGGCGCAGGGGATCAAGCTCTGATCAAGAGACAGGATGAGGATCGTTTCGCATGA
TTGAACAAGATGGATTGCACGCAGGTTCTCCGGCCGCTTGGGTGGAGAGGCTATTCGGCTATGACTGGGC
ACAACAGACAATCGGCTGCTCTGATGCCGCCGTGTTCCGGCTGTCAGCGCAGGGGCGCCCGGTTCTTTTT
GTCAAGACCGACCTGTCCGGTGCCCTGAATGAACTGCAAGACGAGGCAGCGCGGCTATCGTGGCTGGCCA
CGACGGGCGTTCCTTGCGCAGCTGTGCTCGACGTTGTCACTGAAGCGGGAAGGGACTGGCTGCTATTGGG
CGAAGTGCCGGGGCAGGATCTCCTGTCATCTCACCTTGCTCCTGCCGAGAAAGTATCCATCATGGCTGAT
GCAATGCGGCGGCTGCATACGCTTGATCCGGCTACCTGCCCATTCGACCACCAAGCGAAACATCGCATCG
AGCGAGCACGTACTCGGATGGAAGCCGGTCTTGTCGATCAGGATGATCTGGACGAAGAGCATCAGGGGCT
CGCGCCAGCCGAACTGTTCGCCAGGCTCAAGGCGAGCATGCCCGACGGCGAGGATCTCGTCGTGACCCAT
GGCGATGCCTGCTTGCCGAATATCATGGTGGAAAATGGCCGCTTTTCTGGATTCATCGACTGTGGCCGGC
TGGGTGTGGCGGACCGCTATCAGGACATAGCGTTGGCTACCCGTGATATTGCTGAAGAGCTTGGCGGCGA
ATGGGCTGACCGCTTCCTCGTGCTTTACGGTATCGCCGCTCCCGATTCGCAGCGCATCGCCTTCTATCGC
CTTCTTGACGAGTTCTTCTGAATTATTAACGCTTACAATTTCCTGATGCGGTATTTTCTCCTTACGCATC
TGTGCGGTATTTCACACCGCATACAGGTGGCACTTTTCGGGGAAATGTGCGCGGAACCCCTATTTGTTTA
TTTTTCTAAATACATTCAAATATGTATCCGCTCATGAGACAATAACCCTGATAAATGCTTCAATAATAGC
ACGTGAGGAGGGCCACCATGGCCAAGTTGACCAGTGCCGTTCCGGTGCTCACCGCGCGCGACGTCGCCGG
AGCGGTCGAGTTCTGGACCGACCGGCTCGGGTTCTCCCGGGACTTCGTGGAGGACGACTTCGCCGGTGTG
GTCCGGGACGACGTGACCCTGTTCATCAGCGCGGTCCAGGACCAGGTGGTGCCGGACAACACCCTGGCCT
GGGTGTGGGTGCGCGGCCTGGACGAGCTGTACGCCGAGTGGTCGGAGGTCGTGTCCACGAACTTCCGGGA
CGCCTCCGGGCCGGCCATGACCGAGATCGGCGAGCAGCCGTGGGGGCGGGAGTTCGCCCTGCGCGACCCG
GCCGGCAACTGCGTGCACTTCGTGGCCGAGGAGCAGGACTGACACGTGCTAAAACTTCATTTTTAATTTA
AAAGGATCTAGGTGAAGATCCTTTTTGATAATCTCATGACCAAAATCCCTTAACGTGAGTTTTCGTTCCA
CTGAGCGTCAGACCCCGTAGAAAAGATCAAAGGATCTTCTTGAGATCCTTTTTTTCTGCGCGTAATCTGC
TGCTTGCAAACAAAAAAACCACCGCTACCAGCGGTGGTTTGTTTGCCGGATCAAGAGCTACCAACTCTTT
TTCCGAAGGTAACTGGCTTCAGCAGAGCGCAGATACCAAATACTGTCCTTCTAGTGTAGCCGTAGTTAGG
CCACCACTTCAAGAACTCTGTAGCACCGCCTACATACCTCGCTCTGCTAATCCTGTTACCAGTGGCTGCT
GCCAGTGGCGATAAGTCGTGTCTTACCGGGTTGGACTCAAGACGATAGTTACCGGATAAGGCGCAGCGGT
CGGGCTGAACGGGGGGTTCGTGCACACAGCCCAGCTTGGAGCGAACGACCTACACCGAACTGAGATACCT
ACAGCGTGAGCTATGAGAAAGCGCCACGCTTCCCGAAGGGAGAAAGGCGGACAGGTATCCGGTAAGCGGC
AGGGTCGGAACAGGAGAGCGCACGAGGGAGCTTCCAGGGGGAAACGCCTGGTATCTTTATAGTCCTGTCG
GGTTTCGCCACCTCTGACTTGAGCGTCGATTTTTGTGATGCTCGTCAGGGGGGCGGAGCCTATGGAAAAA
CGCCAGCAACGCGGCCTTTTTACGGTTCCTGGGCTTTTGCTGGCCTTTTGCTCACATGTTCTTTCCTGCG
TTATCCCCTGATTCTGTGGATAACCGTATTACCGCCTTTGAGTGAGCTGATACCGCTCGCCGCAGCCGAA
CGACCGAGCGCAGCGAGTCAGTGAGCGAGGAAGCGGAAG
