>Addgene plasmid #22740 | pCR-Myt1NB580 | addgene partial sequence | sequence record 28576 | 22740 with T7
CAGCTCGAGCGGCCGCCAGTGTGATGGATATCTGCAGAATTCGCCCTTGAATTCGGAGCTCTCAATGGTT
CATCTTTCTCGTGGAAGTCGCTGAAGAATGAGGGCCCTACTTGCCCCACCCCAGGTTGCGACGGCTCTGG
CCATGCCAACGGCAGTTTCCTCACCCACCGAAGTTTGTCTGGCTGTCCCAGAGCAACCTTTGCTGGAAAG
AAAGGAAAACTCTCAGGGGATGAGATTCTCAGCCCAAAGTTCAAGACAAGTGATGTGCTGGAGAATGATG
AGGAGATCAAGCAGCTAAATCAGGAGATACGAGACTTAAATGAGTCCAATTCCGGAATGGAGGCTGCCAT
GGTGCAGCTGCAGTCTCAGATCTCGTCCATGGAGAGGAACCTGAAGAACATCGAGGAGGAGAACAAGCTC
ATTGAGGAGCAGAATGAGGCCCTGTTTCTGGAATTGTCCGGGCTTAGCCAAGCCCTCATCCAAAGTCTTG
CCAATATTCGCCTTCCACACATGGAACCAATATGTGAACAGAATTTCGACGCCTATGTGAACACCCTCAC
TGACATGTACTCCAATCAGGACTGCTACCAGAATCCGGAGAACAAAGGCCTTCTGGAAACGATCAAGCAA
GCTGGAATTCAAGGGCGAATTCCAGCACACTGGCGGCCGTTACTAGTGGATCCGAGCTCGGTACCAAGCT
TGATGCATAGCTTGAGTATTCTATAGTGTCACCTAATAGCTTGGCGTAATCATGGTCATAGCTGTTTCTG
